Addgene plasmid #137808: mNeonGreen-MapTau
Purpose: Visualization of microtubules
Depositing lab: Dorus Gadella. Depositing organization: University of Amsterdam. Publication: Robust and Bright Genetically Encoded Fluorescent Markers for Highlighting Structures and Compartments in Mammalian Cells. Chertkova AO, Mastop M, Postma M, van Bommel N, van der Niet S, Batenburg KL, Joosen L, Gadella TWJ, Okada Y, Goedhart J. bioRxiv (2020) 160374; doi: https://doi.org/10.1101/160374.
Backbone
  Vector backbone: pEGFP-C1
  Vector type: Mammalian Expression
Growth in bacteria
  Bacterial resistance: Kanamycin, 50 μg/mL
  Growth temperature: 37°C
  Growth strain: DH5alpha
  Copy number: High Copy
Gene/Insert
  Gene/Insert name: MapTau
  Species: H. sapiens (human)
  Promoter: CMV
  Cloning method: Restriction Enzyme; 5′ cloning site Unknown (unknown if destroyed)
Terms and licenses: Academic/Nonprofit Terms; Industry Terms: Not Available to Industry
How to cite: mNeonGreen-MapTau was a gift from Dorus Gadella (Addgene plasmid # 137808 ; http://n2t.net/addgene:137808 ; RRID:Addgene_137808)
