[The description below was written by a language model from this plasmid's Addgene catalogue record and pLannotate feature annotations shown in this document.]
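Description:
mNeonGreen-MapTau is a mammalian expression plasmid built on the pEGFP-C1 backbone, in which the original fluorescent protein position is occupied by mNeonGreen, a bright, rapidly maturing monomeric green/yellow fluorescent protein derived from Branchiostoma lanceolatum. Downstream of mNeonGreen and separated from it by a short linker region lies the human MAPT (tau) coding sequence, giving an N-terminally tagged fusion. The annotation matches this part of the insert as a MAPT fragment of roughly 1 kb, and the record does not specify which tau isoform it corresponds to. Expression is driven by the human cytomegalovirus immediate early enhancer and promoter and terminated by the SV40 polyadenylation signal. The short "large T antigen" hit just before that signal is probably residual SV40 sequence rather than a functional element.

The plasmid replicates in E. coli at high copy from a ColE1/pUC-type origin and also carries an f1 phage origin. Selection relies on the Tn5 aminoglycoside phosphotransferase (NeoR/KanR) cassette. A bacterial promoter upstream of it confers kanamycin resistance in bacteria, while the SV40 enhancer/early promoter and an HSV TK polyadenylation signal allow G418 selection in mammalian cells. The small ble and bGH poly(A) fragments flagged by the annotation software are likely backbone remnants or partial matches.

Because tau binds and stabilises microtubules, the fusion protein decorates the microtubule network. The construct is intended as a bright genetically encoded marker for visualising microtubules by fluorescence microscopy in mammalian cells.
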