Features (pLannotate 1.2.2; 15 found; start..end, strand, type, name):
      1..304     +  enhancer       CMV enhancer: human cytomegalovirus immediate early enhancer
    305..508     +  promoter       CMV promoter: human cytomegalovirus (CMV) immediate early promoter
    553..1260    +  CDS            mNeonGreen: mNeonGreen is a basic (constitutively fluorescent) green/yellow fluorescent protein published in 2013, derived from Branchiostoma lanceolatum. It is reported to be a very rapidly-maturing monomer with moderate acid sensitivity.
   1291..2343    +  CDS            MAPT (fragment): TAU_SPECI - Experimental evidence at protein level: Swiss-Prot protein existence level 1. Promotes microtubule assembly and stability, and might be involved in the establishment and maintenance of neuronal polarity. The C-terminus binds axonal microtubules while the N-terminus binds neural plasma membrane components, suggesting that tau functions as a linker protein between both. Axonal polarity is predetermined by tau localization (in the neuronal cell) in the domain of the cell body defined by the centrosome. The short isoforms allow plasticity of the cytoskeleton whereas the longer isoforms
   2369..2453    +  CDS            large T antigen (fragment): large T antigen from SV40 (simian virus 40)
   2476..2597    +  polyA_signal   SV40 poly(A) signal: SV40 polyadenylation signal
   2631..3059    -  rep_origin     f1 ori (sequence partly withheld): f1 bacteriophage origin of replication; arrow indicates direction of (+) strand synthesis
   3086..3190    +  promoter       AmpR promoter: bla
   3192..3549    +  promoter       SV40 promoter: SV40 enhancer and early promoter
   3584..4378    +  CDS            NeoR/KanR: aminoglycoside phosphotransferase from Tn5; aph(3')-II (or nptII); confers resistance to neomycin, kanamycin, and G418 (Geneticin®)
   4399..4551    +  CDS            ble (fragment): BLE_KLEPN - Experimental evidence at protein level: Swiss-Prot protein existence level 1. Binding protein with a strong affinity to the bleomycin family of antibiotics. Binds to CL990; an antimitotic-antibiotic compound. From Klebsiella pneumoniae.
   4610..4657    +  polyA_signal   HSV TK poly(A) signal: herpes simplex virus thymidine kinase polyadenylation signal (Cole and Stacy, 1985)
   4748..4764    -  polyA_signal   bGH poly(A) signal (fragment): bovine growth hormone polyadenylation signal
   4986..5574    +  rep_origin     ori: high-copy-number ColE1/pMB1/pBR322/pUC origin of replication
   5689..5748    +  enhancer       CMV enhancer (fragment): human cytomegalovirus immediate early enhancer
>Addgene plasmid #137808 | mNeonGreen-MapTau | addgene full sequence | sequence record 318671 | Addgene NGS Result
CGTTACATAACTTACGGTAAATGGCCCGCCTGGCTGACCGCCCAACGACCCCCGCCCATTGACGTCAATA
ATGACGTATGTTCCCATAGTAACGCCAATAGGGACTTTCCATTGACGTCAATGGGTGGAGTATTTACGGT
AAACTGCCCACTTGGCAGTACATCAAGTGTATCATATGCCAAGTACGCCCCCTATTGACGTCAATGACGG
TAAATGGCCCGCCTGGCATTATGCCCAGTACATGACCTTATGGGACTTTCCTACTTGGCAGTACATCTAC
GTATTAGTCATCGCTATTACCATGGTGATGCGGTTTTGGCAGTACATCAATGGGCGTGGATAGCGGTTTG
ACTCACGGGGATTTCCAAGTCTCCACCCCATTGACGTCAATGGGAGTTTGTTTTGGCACCAAAATCAACG
GGACTTTCCAAAATGTCGTAACAACTCCGCCCCATTGACGCAAATGGGCGGTAGGCGTGTACGGTGGGAG
GTCTATATAAGCAGAGCTGGTTTAGTGAACCGTCAGATCCGCTAGCGCTACCGGTCGCCACCATGGTGAG
CAAGGGCGAGGAGGATAACATGGCCTCTCTCCCAGCGACACATGAGTTACACATCTTTGGCTCCATCAAC
GGTGTGGACTTTGACATGGTGGGTCAGGGCACCGGCAATCCAAATGATGGTTATGAGGAGTTAAACCTGA
AGTCCACCAAGGGTGACCTCCAGTTCTCCCCCTGGATTCTGGTCCCTCATATCGGGTATGGCTTCCATCA
GTACCTGCCCTACCCTGACGGGATGTCGCCTTTCCAGGCCGCCATGGTAGATGGCTCCGGCTACCAAGTC
CATCGCACAATGCAGTTTGAAGATGGTGCCTCCCTTACTGTTAACTACCGCTACACCTACGAGGGAAGCC
ACATCAAAGGAGAGGCCCAGGTGAAGGGGACTGGTTTCCCTGCTGACGGTCCTGTGATGACCAACTCGCT
GACCGCTGCGGACTGGTGCAGGTCGAAGAAGACTTACCCCAACGACAAAACCATCATCAGTACCTTTAAG
TGGAGTTACACCACTGGAAATGGCAAGCGCTACCGGAGCACTGCGCGGACCACCTACACCTTTGCCAAGC
CAATGGCGGCTAACTATCTGAAGAACCAGCCGATGTACGTGTTCCGTAAGACGGAGCTCAAGCACTCCAA
GACCGAGCTCAACTTCAAGGAGTGGCAAAAGGCCTTTACCGATGTGATGGGCATGGACGAGCTGTACAAG
TCCGGAAGCGGCGGGTCCGGGAGCGGAAGCGCTGAGCCCCGCCAGGAGTTCGAAGTGATGGAAGATCACG
CTGGGACGTACGGGTTGGGGGACAGGAAAGATCAGGGGGGCTACACCATGCACCAAGACCAAGAGGGTGA
CACGGACGCTGGCCTGAAAGCTGAAGAAGCAGGCATTGGAGACACCCCCAGCCTGGAAGACGAAGCTGCT
GGTCACGTGACCCAAGCTCGCATGGTCAGTAAAAGCAAAGACGGGACTGGAAGCGATGACAAAAAAGCCA
AGGGGGCTGATGGTAAAACGAAGATCGCCACACCGCGGGGAGCAGCCCCTCCAGGCCAGAAGGGCCAGGC
CAACGCCACCAGGATTCCAGCAAAAACCCCGCCCGCTCCAAAGACACCACCCAGCTCTGGTGAACCTCCA
AAATCAGGGGATCGCAGCGGCTACAGCAGCCCCGGCTCCCCAGGCACTCCCGGCAGCCGCTCCCGCACCC
CGTCCCTTCCAACCCCACCCACCCGGGAGCCCAAGAAGGTGGCAGTGGTCCGTACTCCACCCAAGTCGCC
GTCTTCCGCCAAGAGCCGCCTGCAGACAGCCCCCGTGCCCATGCCAGACCTGAAGAATGTCAAGTCCAAG
ATCGGCTCCACTGAGAACCTGAAGCACCAGCCGGGAGGCGGGAAGGTGCAAATAGTCTACAAACCAGTTG
ACCTGAGCAAGGTGACCTCCAAGTGTGGCTCATTAGGCAACATCCATCATAAACCAGGAGGTGGCCAGGT
GGAAGTAAAATCTGAGAAGCTTGACTTCAAGGACAGAGTCCAGTCGAAGATTGGGTCCCTGGACAATATC
ACCCACGTCCCTGGCGGAGGAAATAAAAAGATTGAAACCCACAAGCTGACCTTCCGCGAGAACGCCAAAG
CCAAGACAGACCACGGGGCGGAGATCGTGTACAAGTCGCCAGTGGTGTCTGGGGACACGTCTCCACGGCA
TCTCAGCAATGTCTCCTCCACCGGCAGCATCGACATGGTAGACTCGCCCCAGCTCGCCACGCTAGCTGAC
GAGGTGTCTGCCTCCCTGGCCAAGCAGGGTTTGTGAGGATCCACCGGATCTAGATAACTGATCATAATCA
GCCATACCACATTTGTAGAGGTTTTACTTGCTTTAAAAAACCTCCCACACCTCCCCCTGAACCTGAAACA
TAAAATGAATGCAATTGTTGTTGTTAACTTGTTTATTGCAGCTTATAATGGTTACAAATAAAGCAATAGC
ATCACAAATTTCACAAATAAAGCATTTTTTTCACTGCATTCTAGTTGTGGTTTGTCCAAACTCATCAATG
TATCTTAAGGCGTAAATTGTAAGCGTTAATATTTTGTTAAAATTCGCGTTAAATTTTTGTTAAATCAGCT
CATTTTTTAACCAATAGGCCGAAATCGGCAAAATCCCTTATAAATCAAAAGAATAGACCGAGATAGGGT
[37 nt withheld, positions 2730-2766]
AAAGAACGTGGACTCCAACGTCAAAGG
[49 nt withheld, positions 2794-2842]
T
[91 nt withheld, positions 2844-2934]
G
[124 nt withheld, positions 2936-3059]
CAGGTGGCACTTTTCGGGGAAATGTGCGCGGAACCCCTATTTGTTTATTTTTCTAAATACATTCAAATAT
GTATCCGCTCATGAGACAATAACCCTGATAAATGCTTCAATAATATTGAAAAAGGAAGAGTCCTGAGGCG
GAAAGAACCAGCTGTGGAATGTGTGTCAGTTAGGGTGTGGAAAGTCCCCAGGCTCCCCAGCAGGCAGAAG
TATGCAAAGCATGCATCTCAATTAGTCAGCAACCAGGTGTGGAAAGTCCCCAGGCTCCCCAGCAGGCAGA
AGTATGCAAAGCATGCATCTCAATTAGTCAGCAACCATAGTCCCGCCCCTAACTCCGCCCATCCCGCCCC
TAACTCCGCCCAGTTCCGCCCATTCTCCGCCCCATGGCTGACTAATTTTTTTTATTTATGCAGAGGCCGA
GGCCGCCTCGGCCTCTGAGCTATTCCAGAAGTAGTGAGGAGGCTTTTTTGGAGGCCTAGGCTTTTGCAAA
GATCGATCAAGAGACAGGATGAGGATCGTTTCGCATGATTGAACAAGATGGATTGCACGCAGGTTCTCCG
GCCGCTTGGGTGGAGAGGCTATTCGGCTATGACTGGGCACAACAGACAATCGGCTGCTCTGATGCCGCCG
TGTTCCGGCTGTCAGCGCAGGGGCGCCCGGTTCTTTTTGTCAAGACCGACCTGTCCGGTGCCCTGAATGA
ACTGCAAGACGAGGCAGCGCGGCTATCGTGGCTGGCCACGACGGGCGTTCCTTGCGCAGCTGTGCTCGAC
GTTGTCACTGAAGCGGGAAGGGACTGGCTGCTATTGGGCGAAGTGCCGGGGCAGGATCTCCTGTCATCTC
ACCTTGCTCCTGCCGAGAAAGTATCCATCATGGCTGATGCAATGCGGCGGCTGCATACGCTTGATCCGGC
TACCTGCCCATTCGACCACCAAGCGAAACATCGCATCGAGCGAGCACGTACTCGGATGGAAGCCGGTCTT
GTCGATCAGGATGATCTGGACGAAGAGCATCAGGGGCTCGCGCCAGCCGAACTGTTCGCCAGGCTCAAGG
CGAGCATGCCCGACGGCGAGGATCTCGTCGTGACCCATGGCGATGCCTGCTTGCCGAATATCATGGTGGA
AAATGGCCGCTTTTCTGGATTCATCGACTGTGGCCGGCTGGGTGTGGCGGACCGCTATCAGGACATAGCG
TTGGCTACCCGTGATATTGCTGAAGAGCTTGGCGGCGAATGGGCTGACCGCTTCCTCGTGCTTTACGGTA
TCGCCGCTCCCGATTCGCAGCGCATCGCCTTCTATCGCCTTCTTGACGAGTTCTTCTGAGCGGGACTCTG
GGGTTCGAAATGACCGACCAAGCGACGCCCAACCTGCCATCACGAGATTTCGATTCCACCGCCGCCTTCT
ATGAAAGGTTGGGCTTCGGAATCGTTTTCCGGGACGCCGGCTGGATGATCCTCCAGCGCGGGGATCTCAT
GCTGGAGTTCTTCGCCCACCCTAGGGGGAGGCTAACTGAAACACGGAAGGAGACAATACCGGAAGGAACC
CGCGCTATGACGGCAATAAAAAGACAGAATAAAACGCACGGTGTTGGGTCGTTTGTTCATAAACGCGGGG
TTCGGTCCCAGGGCTGGCACTCTGTCGATACCCCACCGAGACCCCATTGGGGCCAATACGCCCGCGTTTC
TTCCTTTTCCCCACCCCACCCCCCAAGTTCGGGTGAAGGCCCAGGGCTCGCAGCCAACGTCGGGGCGGCA
GGCCCTGCCATAGCCTCAGGTTACTCATATATACTTTAGATTGATTTAAAACTTCATTTTTAATTTAAAA
GGATCTAGGTGAAGATCCTTTTTGATAATCTCATGACCAAAATCCCTTAACGTGAGTTTTCGTTCCACTG
AGCGTCAGACCCCGTAGAAAAGATCAAAGGATCTTCTTGAGATCCTTTTTTTCTGCGCGTAATCTGCTGC
TTGCAAACAAAAAAACCACCGCTACCAGCGGTGGTTTGTTTGCCGGATCAAGAGCTACCAACTCTTTTTC
CGAAGGTAACTGGCTTCAGCAGAGCGCAGATACCAAATACTGTTCTTCTAGTGTAGCCGTAGTTAGGCCA
CCACTTCAAGAACTCTGTAGCACCGCCTACATACCTCGCTCTGCTAATCCTGTTACCAGTGGCTGCTGCC
AGTGGCGATAAGTCGTGTCTTACCGGGTTGGACTCAAGACGATAGTTACCGGATAAGGCGCAGCGGTCGG
GCTGAACGGGGGGTTCGTGCACACAGCCCAGCTTGGAGCGAACGACCTACACCGAACTGAGATACCTACA
GCGTGAGCTATGAGAAAGCGCCACGCTTCCCGAAGGGAGAAAGGCGGACAGGTATCCGGTAAGCGGCAGG
GTCGGAACAGGAGAGCGCACGAGGGAGCTTCCAGGGGGAAACGCCTGGTATCTTTATAGTCCTGTCGGGT
TTCGCCACCTCTGACTTGAGCGTCGATTTTTGTGATGCTCGTCAGGGGGGCGGAGCCTATGGAAAAACGC
CAGCAACGCGGCCTTTTTACGGTTCCTGGCCTTTTGCTGGCCTTTTGCTCACATGTTCTTTCCTGCGTTA
TCCCCTGATTCTGTGGATAACCGTATTACCGCCATGCATTAGTTATTAATAGTAATCAATTACGGGGTCA
TTAGTTCATAGCCCATATATGGAGTTCCG
